>Addgene plasmid #242922 | pCK662.-1 | addgene full sequence | sequence record 489194 | Addgene NGS Result
AATGCTTAATCAGTGAGGCACCTATCTCAGCGATCTGTCTATTTCGTTCATCCATAGTTGCCTGACTCCC
CGTCGTGTAGATAACTACGATACGGGAGGGCTTACCATCTGGCCCCAGTGCTGCAATGATACCGCGAGAC
CCACGCTCACCGGCTCCAGATTTATCAGCAATAAACCAGCCAGCCGGAAGGGCCGAGCGCAGAAGTGGTC
CTGCAACTTTATCCGCCTCCATCCAGTCTATTAATTGTTGCCGGGAAGCTAGAGTAAGTAGTTCGCCAGT
TAATAGTTTGCGCAACGTTGTTGCCATTGCTACAGGCATCGTGGTGTCACGCTCGTCGTTTGGTATGGCT
TCATTCAGCTCCGGTTCCCAACGATCAAGGCGAGTTACATGATCCCCCATGTTGTGCAAAAAAGCGGTTA
GCTCCTTCGGTCCTCCGATCGTTGTCAGAAGTAAGTTGGCCGCAGTGTTATCACTCATGGTTATGGCAGC
ACTGCATAATTCTCTTACTGTCATGCCATCCGTAAGATGCTTTTCTGTGACTGGTGAGTACTCAACCAAG
TCATTCTGAGAATAGTGTATGCGGCGACCGAGTTGCTCTTGCCCGGCGTCAATACGGGATAATACCGCGC
CACATAGCAGAACTTTAAAAGTGCTCATCATTGGAAAACGTTCTTCGGGGCGAAAACTCTCAAGGATCTT
ACCGCTGTTGAGATCCAGTTCGATGTAACCCACTCGTGCACCCAACTGATCTTCAGCATCTTTTACTTTC
ACCAGCGTTTCTGGGTGAGCAAAAACAGGAAGGCAAAATGCCGCAAAAAAGGGAATAAGGGCGACACGGA
AATGTTGAATACTCATACTCTTCCTTTTTCAATATTATTGAAGCATTTATCAGGGTTATTGTCTCATGAG
CGGATACATATTTGAATGTATTTAGAAAAATAAACAAATAGGGGTTCCGCGCACATTTCCCCGAAAAGTG
CCACCTGTGGCAATTCCGACGTCGCCTACGGTATCCACCGGAGACCTATGGCAGCCTCCGGCCGCCATAG
GACACCTTTGGTTGCCAAGGGTGACCTATGGTGACCATGGGCCACCACGGGCGACCTCAGGTATCCTGCG
GTGTCCTGCGGTTACCAAAGGCGTCCTTTGGGTTCCACCGGATACCTCGGACATAAAAAATTGGCACGCA
AATTGTATTAACAGTTCAGAATTCATTAAAGAGGAGAAAGGTACCATGGCGAGTAGCGAAGACGTTATCA
AAGAGTTCATGCGTTTCAAAGTTCGTATGGAAGGTTCCGTTAACGGTCACGAGTTCGAAATCGAAGGTGA
AGGTGAAGGTCGTCCGTACGAAGGTACCCAGACCGCTAAACTGAAAGTTACCAAAGGTGGTCCGCTGCCG
TTCGCTTGGGACATCCTGTCCCCGCAGTTCCAGTACGGTTCCAAAGCTTACGTTAAACACCCGGCTGACA
TCCCGGACTACCTGAAACTGTCCTTCCCGGAAGGTTTCAAATGGGAACGTGTTATGAACTTCGAAGACGG
TGGTGTTGTTACCGTTACCCAGGACTCCTCCCTGCAAGACGGTGAGTTCATCTACAAAGTTAAACTGCGT
GGTACCAACTTCCCGTCCGACGGTCCGGTTATGCAGAAAAAAACCATGGGTTGGGAAGCTTCCACCGAAC
GTATGTACCCGGAAGACGGTGCTCTGAAAGGTGAAATCAAAATGCGTCTGAAACTGAAAGACGGTGGTCA
CTACGACGCTGAAGTTAAAACCACCTACATGGCTAAAAAACCGGTTCAGCTGCCGGGTGCTTACAAAACC
GACATCAAACTGGACATCACCTCCCACAACGAAGACTACACCATCGTTGAACAGTACGAACGTGCTGAAG
GTCGTCACTCCACCGGTGCTTAAGGATCCAAACTCGAGTAAGGATCTCCAGGCATCAAATAAAACGAAAG
GCTCAGTCGAAAGACTGGGCCTTTCGTTTTATCTGTTGTTTGTCGGTGAACGCTCTCTACTAGAGTCACA
CTGGCTCACCTTCGGGTGGGCCTTTCTGCGTTTATACCTAGGGTACGGGTTTTGCTGCCCGCAAACGGGC
TGTTCTGGTGTTGCTAGTTTGTTATCAGAATCGCAGATCCGGCTTCAGCCGGTTTGCCGGCTGAAAGCGC
TATTTCTTCCAGAATTGCCATGATTTTTTCCCCACGGGAGTCGTCACTGGCTCCCGTGTTGTCGGCAGCT
TTGATTCGATAAGCAGCATCGCCTGTTTCAGGCTGTCTATGTGTGACTGTTGAGCTGTAACAAGTTGTCT
CAGGTGTTCAATTTCATGTTCTAGTTGCTTTGTTTTACTGGTTTCACCTGTTCTATTAGGTGTTACATGC
TGTTCATCTGTTACATTGTCGATCTGTTCATGGTGAACAGCTTTGAATGCACCAAAAACTCGTAAAAGCT
CTGATGTATCTATCTTTTTTACACCGTTTTCATCTGTGCATATGGACAGTTTTCCCTTTGATATGTAACG
GTGAACAGTTGTTCTACTTTTGTTTGTTAGTCTTGATGCTTCACTGATAGATACAAGAGCCATAAGAACC
TCAGATCCTTCCGTATTTAGCCAGTATGTTCTCTAGTGTGGTTCGTTGTTTTTGCGTGAGCCATGAGAAC
GAACCATTGAGATCATACTTACTTTGCATGTCACTCAAAAATTTTGCCTCAAAACTGGTGAGCTGAATTT
TTGCAGTTAAAGCATCGTGTAGTGTTTTTCTTAGTCCGTTATGTAGGTAGGAATCTGATGTAATGGTTGT
TGGTATTTTGTCACCATTCATTTTTATCTGGTTGTTCTCAAGTTCGGTTACGAGATCCATTTGTCTATCT
AGTTCAACTTGGAAAATCAACGTATCAGTCGGGCGGCCTCGCTTATCAACCACCAATTTCATATTGCTGT
AAGTGTTTAAATCTTTACTTATTGGTTTCAAAACCCATTGGTTAAGCCTTTTAAACTCATGGTAGTTATT
TTCAAGCATTAACATGAACTTAAATTCATCAAGGCTAATCTCTATATTTGCCTTGTGAGTTTTCTTTTGT
GTTAGTTCTTTTAATAACCACTCATAAATCCTCATAGAGTATTTGTTTTCAAAAGACTTAACATGTTCCA
GATTATATTTTATGAATTTTTTTAACTGGAAAAGATAAGGCAATATCTCTTCACTAAAAACTAATTCTAA
TTTTTCGCTTGAGAACTTGGCATAGTTTGTCCACTGGAAAATCTCAAAGCCTTTAACCAAAGGATTCCTG
ATTTCCACAGTTCTCGTCATCAGCTCTCTGGTTGCTTTAGCTAATACACCATAAGCATTTTCCCTACTGA
TGTTCATCATCTGAGCGTATTGGTTATAAGTGAACGATACCGTCCGTTCTTTCCTTGTAGGGTTTTCAAT
CGTGGGGTTGAGTAGTGCCACACAGCATAAAATTAGCTTGGTTTCATGCTCCGTTAAGTCATAGCGACTA
ATCGCTAGTTCATTTGCTTTGAAAACAACTAATTCAGACATACATCTCAATTGGTCTAGGTGATTTTAAT
CACTATACCAATTGAGATGGGCTAGTCAATGATAATTACTAGTCCTTTTCCCGGGTGATCTGGGTATCTG
TAAATTCTGCTAGACCTTTGCTGGAAAACTTGTAAATTCTGCTAGACCCTCTGTAAATTCCGCTAGACCT
TTGTGTGTTTTTTTTGTTTATATTCAAGTGGTTATAATTTATAGAATAAAGAAAGAATAAAAAAAGATAA
AAAGAATAGATCCCAGCCCTGTGTATAACTCACTACTTTAGTCAGTTCCGCAGTATTACAAAAGGATGTC
GCAAACGCTGTTTGCTCCTCTACAAAACAGACCTTAAAACCCTAAAGGCTTAAGTAGCACCCTCGCAAGC
TCGGGCAAATCGCTGAATATTCCTTTTGTCTCCGACCATCAGGCACCTGAGTCGCTGTCTTTTTCGTGAC
ATTCAGTTCGCTGCGCTCACGGCTCTGGCAGTGAATGGGGGTAAATGGCACTACAGGCGCCTTTTATGGA
TTCATGCAAGGAAACTACCCATAATACAAGAAAAGCCCGTCACGGGCTTCTCAGGGCGTTTTATGGCGGG
TCTGCTATGTGGTGCTATCTGACTTTTTGCTGTTCAGCAGTTCCTGCCCTCTGATTTTCCAGTCTGACCA
CTTCGGATTATCCCGTGACAGGTCATTCAGACTGGCTAATGCACCCAGTAAGGCAGCGGTATCATCAACA
GGCTTACCCGTCTTACTGTCCCTAGTGCTTGGATTCTCACCAATAAAAAACGCCCGGCGGCAACCGAGCG
TTCTGAACAAATCCAGATGGAGTTCTGAGGTCATTACTGGATCTATCAACAGGAGTCCAAGCGAGCTCGT
AAACTTGGTCTGACAGTTACC
Features (pLannotate 1.2.2; 8 found; start..end, strand, type, name):
    857..961     -  promoter       AmpR promoter: bla
   1236..1913    +  CDS            mRFP1: monomeric derivative of DsRed (Campbell et al., 2002)
   1946..2017    +  terminator     rrnB T1 terminator: transcription terminator T1 from the E. coli rrnB gene
   2033..2060    +  terminator     T7Te terminator: phage T7 early transcription terminator
   2591..3541    -  CDS            Rep101: RepA protein needed for replication with the pSC101 origin; rep101
   3589..3811    -  rep_origin     pSC101 ori: low-copy replication origin that requires the Rep101 protein
   4303..4397    -  terminator     lambda t0 terminator: transcription terminator from phage lambda
   4427..856     -  CDS            AmpR (across the origin): β-lactamase; bla; confers resistance to ampicillin, carbenicillin, and related antibiotics
