[The description below was written by a language model from this plasmid's Addgene catalogue record and pLannotate feature annotations shown in this document.]
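Description:
pCK662.-1 is a low-copy bacterial reporter plasmid of 4,431 nt, built on the pJF076 backbone for CRISPR activation (CRISPRa) and synthetic biology work in E. coli. It replicates from the pSC101 origin together with the Rep101 (RepA) protein that this origin requires, which accounts for its low copy number. Selection is by ampicillin through a β-lactamase gene driven by its own AmpR promoter. A lambda t0 terminator lies next to the resistance cassette and helps insulate neighbouring elements from read-through transcription.

The payload is a synthetic J1-pspAp.-1 promoter region, inserted by Gibson cloning upstream of the mRFP1 coding sequence, a monomeric red fluorescent derivative of DsRed. The reporter transcript is ended by tandem rrnB T1 and T7Te terminators. The automated feature table does not annotate the promoter region itself. It presumably occupies the unannotated stretch between the divergently oriented AmpR promoter and the start of mRFP1.

According to the record, this variant carries a 1 bp deletion described as a phase-shift. In bacterial CRISPRa reporters of this kind, such a change typically alters the spacing, and so the helical phase, between an upstream guide RNA target site (here presumably "J1") and the core promoter, although the record does not give the exact position of the deletion. pspAp normally denotes the E. coli pspA promoter, but the insert species is listed only as synthetic. The plasmid appears to belong to a series of phase-shifted reporters, in which red fluorescence reports how activator positioning affects transcription from this promoter, as part of a systematic comparison of bacterial CRISPRa systems.
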