Addgene plasmid #242922: pCK662.-1
Purpose: Reporter J1-pspAp-mRFP with 1bp deletion phase-shift
Depositing lab: Jesse Zalatan. Depositing organization: University of Washington. Publication: Systematic Mapping of Bacterial CRISPRa Systems for Synergistic Gene Activation Reveals Antagonistic Effects. Kiattisewee C, Karanjia AV, Cardiff RAL, Olander KE, Leejareon P, Alvi SS, Carothers JM, Zalatan JG. ACS Synth Biol. 2025 Jul 22. doi: 10.1021/acssynbio.5c00358. PubMed 40693287.
Backbone
  Vector backbone: pJF076
  Vector type: CRISPR, Synthetic Biology
Growth in bacteria
  Bacterial resistance: Ampicillin, 100 μg/mL
  Growth temperature: 37°C
  Growth strain: DH5alpha
  Copy number: Low Copy
Gene/Insert
  Gene/Insert name: J1-pspAp.-1
  Species: Synthetic
  Promoter: pspAp.-1
  Cloning method: Gibson Cloning
  Sequencing primers: 5′ TTAGAAAAATAAACAAATAGGGGTTCCGCGC; 3′ ACAGGATGTCCCAAGCGAAC
Terms and licenses: Academic/Nonprofit Terms; Industry Terms: Not Available to Industry
Depositor comments: Please visit https://doi.org/10.1101/2025.05.14.654134 for bioRxiv preprint.
How to cite: pCK662.-1 was a gift from Jesse Zalatan (Addgene plasmid # 242922 ; http://n2t.net/addgene:242922 ; RRID:Addgene_242922)
